>Addgene plasmid #218308 | pQLL-Tc1-8B_DR-5 kb | addgene full sequence | sequence record 443604 | Addgene NGS Result
GGCTTGAGAATGAACCAAGATCCAAACTCAAAAAGGGCAAATTCCAAGGAGAATTACATCAAGTGCCAAG
CTGGCCTAACTTCAGTCTCCACCCACTCAGTGTGGGGAAACTCCATCGCATAAAACCCCTCCCCCCAACC
TAAAGACGACGTACTCCAAAAGCTCGAGAACTAATCGAGGTGCCTGGACGGCGCCCGGTACTCAGTGGAG
TCACATGAAGCGACGGCTGAGGACGGAAAGGCCCTTTTCCTTTGTGTGGGTGACTCACCCGCCCGCTCTC
CCGAGCGCCGCGTCCTCCATTTTGAGCTCCCTGCAGCAGGGCCGGGAAGCGGCCATCTTTCCGCTCACGC
AACTGGTGCCGACCGGGCCAGCCTTGCCGCCCAGGGCGGGGCGATACACGGCGGCGCGAGGCCAGGCACC
AGAGCAGGCCGGCGAGCTTGAGACTACCCCCGTCCGATTCTCGGTGGCCGCGCTCGCAGGCCCCGCCTCG
CCGAACATGTGCGCTGGGACGCACGGGCCCCGTCGCCGCCCGCGGCCCCAAAAACCGAAATACCAGTGTG
CAGATCTTGGCCCGCATTTACAAGACTATCTTGCCAGAAAAAAAGCGTCGCAGCAGGTCATCAAAAATTT
TAAATGGCTAGAGACTTATCGAAAGCAGCGAGACAGGCGCGAAGGTGCCACCAGATTCGCACGCGGCGGC
CCCAGCGCCCAGGCCAGGCCTCAACTCAAGCACGAGGCGAAGGGGCTCCTTAAGCGCAAGGCCTCGAACT
CTCCCACCCACTTCCAACCCGAAGCTCGGGATCAAGAATCACGTACTGCAGCCAGGTGGAAGTAATTCAA
GGCACGCAAGGGCCATAACCCGTAAAGAGGCCAGGCCCGCGGGAACCACACACGGCACTTACCTGTGTTC
TGGCGGCAAACCCGTTGCGAAAAAGAACGTTCACGGCGACTACTGCACTTATATACGGTTCTCCCCCACC
CTCGGGAAAAAGGCGGAGCCAGTACACGACATCACTTTCCCAGTTTACCCCGCGCCACCTTCTCTAGGCA
CCGGGTCAATTGCCGACCCCTCCCCCCAACTTCTCGGGGACTGTGGGCGATGTGCGCTCTGCCCACTGAC
GGGCACCGGAGCCTCACGTTAATTAACCAAGGTACCCATTGGCGGCCGCCCTCAGAAGCCATAGAGCCCA
CCGCATCCCCAGCATGCCTGCTATTGTCTTCCCAATCCTCCCCCTTGCTGTCCTGCCCCACCCCACCCCC
CAGAATAGAATGACACCTACTCAGACAATGCGATGCAATTTCCTCATTTTATTAGGAAAGGACAGTGGGA
GTGGCACCTTCCAGGGTCAAGGAAGGCACGGGGGAGGGGCAAACAACAGATGGCTGGCAACTAGAAGGCA
CAGTCGAGGCTGATCAGCGAGCTTAATTAATTACTTGTACAGCTCGTCCATGCCGAGAGTGATCCCGGCG
GCGGTCACGAACTCCAGCAGGACCATGTGATCGCGCTTCTCGTTGGGGTCTTTGCTCAGGGCGGACTGGG
TGCTCAGGTAGTGGTTGTCGGGCAGCAGCACGGGGCCGTCGCCGATGGGGGTGTTCTGCTGGTAGTGGTC
GGCGAGCTGCACGCTGCCGTCCTCGATGTTGTGGCGGATCTTGAAGTTCACCTTGATGCCGTTCTTCTGC
TTGTCGGCCATGATATAGACGTTGTGGCTGTTGTAGTTGTACTCCAGCTTGTGCCCCAGGATGTTGCCGT
CCTCCTTGAAGTCGATGCCCTTCAGCTCGATGCGGTTCACCAGGGTGTCGCCCTCGAACTTCACCTCGGC
GCGGGTCTTGTAGTTGCCGTCGTCCTTGAAGAAGATGGTGCGCTCCTGGACGTAGCCTTCGGGCATGGCG
GACTTGAAGAAGTCGTGCTGCTTCATGTGGTCGGGGTAGCGGCTGAAGCACTGCACGCCGTAGGTCAGGG
TGGTCACGAGGGTGGGCCAGGGCACGGGCAGCTTGCCGGTGGTGCAGATGAACTTCAGGGTCAGCTTGCC
GTAGGTGGCATCGCCCTCGCCCTCGCCGGACACGCTGAACTTGTGGCCGTTTACGTCGCCGTCCAGCTCG
ACCAGGATGGGCACCACCCCGGTGAACAGCTCCTCGCCCTTGCTCACCATTGGCCCGGGATTCTCTTCGA
CATCCCCTGCTTGTTTCAACAGGGAGAAGTTAGTGGCATCGATGGCACCGGGCTTGCGGGTCATGCACCA
GGTGCGCGGTCCTTCGGGCACCTCGACGTCGGCGGTGACGGTGAAGCCGAGCCGCTCGTAGAAGGGGAGG
TTGCGGGGCGCGGAGGTCTCCAGGAAGGCGGGCACCCCGGCGCGCTCGGCCGCCTCCACTCCGGGGAGCA
CGACGGCGCTGCCCAGACCCTTGCCCTGGTGGTCGGGCGAGACGCCGACGGTGGCCAGGAACCACGCGGG
CTCCTTGGGCCGGTGCGGCGCCAGGAGGCCTTCCATCTGTTGCTGCGCGGCCAGCCGGGAACCGCTCAAC
TCGGCCATGCGCGGGCCGATCTCGGCGAACACCGCCCCCGCTTCGACGCTCTCCGGCGTGGTCCAGACCG
CCACCGCGGCGCCGTCGTCCGCGACCCACACCTTGCCGATGTCGAGCCCGACGCGCGTGAGGAAGAGTTC
TTGCAGCTCGGTGACCCGCTCGATGTGGCGGTCCGGGTCGACGGTGTGGCGCGTGGCGGGGTAGTCGGCG
AACGCGGCGGCGAGGGTGCGTACGGCCCGGGGGACGTCGTCGCGGGTGGCGAGGCGCACCGTGGGCTTGT
ACTCGGTCCCCATGGTGGCGTTGGCTGCAGGTCGAAAGGCCCGGAGATGAGGAAGAGGAGAACAGCGCGG
CAGACGTGCGCTTTTGAAGCGTGCAGAATGCCGGGCCTCCGGAGGACCTTCGGGCGCCCGCCCCGCCCCT
GAGCCCGCCCCTGAGCCCGCCCCCGGACCCACCCCTTCCCAGCCTCTGAGCCCAGAAAGCGAAGGAGCAA
AGCTGCTATTGGCCGCTGCCCCAAAGGCCTACCCGCTTCCATTGCTCAGCGGTGCTGTCCATCTGCACGA
GACTAGTGAGACGTGCTACTTCCATTTGTCACGTCCTGCACGACGCGAGCTGCGGGGCGGGGGGGAACTT
CCTGACTAGGGGAGGAGTAGAAGGTGGCGCGAAGGGGCCACCAAAGAACGGAGCCGGTTGGCGCCTACCG
GTGGATGTGGAATGTGTGCGAGGCCAGAGGCCACTTGTGTAGCGCCAAGTGCCCAGCGGGGCTGCTAAAG
CGCATGCTCCAGACTGCCTTGGGAAAAGCGCCTCCCCTACCCGGTAGAATTGCTAGCACCGGTGAAGTCT
TTCCTGTGTGCCTCCTGAGTAATGAGAAGCCTTTATAGGCCATCAATTAGGACTAAAGCAGCTGATATCA
ATTAGTACTGATAGGGAGCAGGGTTTTTCTCTCAATACTGACAGATCTCCTGACTTTCTATGCCATTTTG
CACCTTGTTATCTTCATGTGTTCAATACTTATTCCCTGTGTCATTTCACTTTATTTATTATGACTCAACT
TGTATACTTAAATGTTCTGATTTCTTTGTATGAATTCAATATTTGGCTTGATGGCTACATCTGGTAGGAA
TTTTGTGTCAGTAGCCCACTTAGAAATCCCCTTACTGATAAAAATGCTGATGTGTCAAATACTTATTTTC
CCCGCTGTACATATGAGAGACGCAAGACACTGCGGATCGAGACGCATTGCGTGGTTCGACTGGCCGTCGT
TTTACAACGAAAGGGCCTCGTGATACGCCTATTGACTCCAGCGTAACTGGACTGCAATCAACTCACTGGC
TCACCTTCACGGGTGGGCCTTTCTTCGGTAGAAAATCAAAGGATCTTCTTGAGATCCTTTTTTTCTGCGC
GTAATCTGCTGCTTGCAAACAAAAAAACCACCGCTACCAGCGGTGGTTTGTTTGCCGGATCAAGAGCTAC
CAACTCTTTTTCCGAGGTAACTGGCTTCAGCAGAGCGCAGATACCAAATACTGTTCTTCTAGTGTAGCCG
TAGTTAGGCCACCACTTCAAGAACTCTGTAGCACCGCCTACATACCTCGCTCTGCTAATCCTGTTACCAG
TGGCTGCTGCCAGTGGCGATAAGTCGTGTCTTACCGGGTTGGACTCAAGACGATAGTTACCGGATAAGGC
GCAGCGGTCGGGCTGAACGGGGGGTTCGTGCACACAGCCCAGCTTGGAGCGAACGACCTACACCGAACTG
AGATACCTACAGCGTGAGCTATGAGAAAGCGCCACGCTTCCCGAAGGGAGAAAGGCGGACAGGTATCCGG
TAAGCGGCAGGGTCGGAACAGGAGAGCGCACGAGGGAGCTTCCAGGGGGAAACGCCTGGTATCTTTATAG
TCCTGTCGGGTTTCGCCACCTCTGACTTGAGCATCGATTTTTGTGATGCTCGTCAGGGGGGCGGAGCCTA
TGGAAAAACGCCAGCAACGCAGAAAGGCCCACCCGAAGGTGAGCCAGGTGATTACATTTGGGCCCTCATC
AGAGGTTTTCACCGTCATCACCGAAACGCGCGAGGCAGCTGCGGTAAAGCTCATCAGCGTGGTCGTGAAG
CGATTCACAGATGTCTGCCTGTTCATCCGCGTCCAGCTCGTTGAGTTTCTCCAGAAGCGTTAATGTCTGG
CTTCTGATAAAGCGGGCCATGTTAAGGGCGGTTTTTTCCTGTTTGGTCACTTACCAATGCTTAATCAGTG
AGGCACCTATCTCAGCGATCTGTCTATTTCGTTCATCCATAGTTGCCTGACTCCCCGTCGTGTAGATAAC
TACGATGCGGGAGGGCTTACCATCTGGCCCCAGTGCTGCAATGATACCGCGGGACCCACGCTCACCGGCT
CCAGATTTATCAGCAATAAACCAGCCAGCCGGGAGGGCCGAGCGCAGAAGTGATCCTGCAACTTTATCCG
CCTCCATCCAGTCTATTAATTGTTGCCGGGAAGCTAGAGTAAGTAGTTCGCCAGTTAATAGTTTGCGCAA
CGTTGTTGCCATTGCTACAGGCATCGTGGTGTCACGCTCGTCGTTTGGTATGGCTTCATTCAGCTCCGGT
TCCCAACGATCAAGGCGAGTTACATGATCCCCCATGTTGTGCAAAAAAGCGGTTAGCTCCTTCGGTCCTC
CGATCGTTGCCAGAAGTAAGTTGGCCGCAGTGTTATCACTCATGGTTATGGCAGCACTGCATAATTCTCT
TACTGTCATGCCATCCGTGAGATGCTTTTCTGTGACTGGTGAGTACTCAACCAAGTCATTCTGAGAATAG
TGTATGCGGCGACCGAGTTGCTCTTGCCCGGCGTCAATACGGGATAATACCGCGCCACATAGCAGAACTT
TAAAAGTGCTCATCATTGGAAAACGTTCTTCGGGGCGTAAACTCTCAAGGATCTTACCGCTGTTGAGATC
CAGTTCGATGTAACCCACTCGTGCACCCAACTGATCTTCAGCATCTTTTACTTTCACCAGCGTTTCTGGG
TGAGCAAAAACAGGAAGGCAAAATGCCGCAAAAAAGGGAATAAGGGCGACACGGAAATGTTGAATACTCA
TTTTAGCTTCCTTAGCTCCTGAAAATCTCGATAACTCAAAAAATACGCCCGGTAGTGATCTTATTTCATT
ATGGTGAAAGTTGGAACCTCTTACGTGCCGATCAAGTCAAAAGCCTCCGGTCGGAGGCTTTTGACTTTCT
GCTATGGAGGTCAGGTATGATTTAAATGGTCAGTAACGACCGAGCGCAGCGAGTCAGTGAGCGAGGAAGC
GGCACACAGGAAACAGCTATGACCGTCTCGGTTGGCAGTGACTCCGTCTCTGGGCCCTACAGCGGGGAAA
ATAAGTATTTGACACATCAGCATTTTTATCAGTAAGGGGATTTCTAAGTGGGCTACTGACACAAAATTCC
TACCAGATGTAGCCATCAAGCCAAATATTGAATTCATACAAAGAAATCAGAACATTTAAGTATACAAGTT
GAGTCATAATAAATAAAGTGAAATGACACAGGGAATAAGTATTGAACACACTTTACCTCGAGGGCCAGGA
AGCTTCCCTTTGGTCTCCCCCTCTTAAGTACCACATTTGTAGAGGTTTTACTTGCTTTAAAAAACCTCCC
ACACCTCCCCCTGAACCTGAAACATAAAATGAATGCAATTGTTGTTGTTAACTTGTTTATTGCAGCTTAT
AATGGTTACAAATAAAGCAATAGCATCACAAATTTCACAAATAAAGCATTTTTTTCACTGCATTCTAGTT
GTGGTTTGTCCAAACTCAATCGATGCGAGGGGGCAGGGCCTGCATGTGAAGGGCGTCGTAGGTGTCCTTG
GTGGCTGTACTGAGACCCTGGTAAAGGCCATCGTGCCCCTTGCCCCTCCGGCGCTCGCCTTTCATCCCAA
TCTCACTGTAGGCCTCCGCCATCTTATCTTTCTGCAGTTCATTGTACAGGCCTTCCTGAGGGTTCTTCCT
TCTCGGCTTTCCCCCCATCTCAGGGTCCCGGCCACGTCTCTTGTCCAAAACATCGTACTCCTCTCTTCGT
CCTAGATTGAGCTCGTTATAGAGCTGGTTCTGGCCCTGCTGGTACGCGGGGGCGTCTGCGCTCCTGCTGA
ACTTCACTCTGGAGCGATAGGCTGCGAAGTCGCGTGGTGGGGCATAGGGCTGGTAATGCTTGCGGGTGGG
CCCGGGGCGGCGGGGAGTCATGTTCATGTAGTCACTGTGCAGGAGCCTGCTCCTCTTACTCCTCACCCAG
AAAATAATAAAGGCCACTGTTACTAGCAAGCTATAGCAAGCCAGGACTCCCCCAACCACCACCAGCACCC
AAAAATCACAGGCGAAGTCCAGCCCCCTCGTGTGCACTGCGCCCCCCGCCGCTGGCCGGCACGCCTCTGG
GCGCAGGGACAGGGGCTGCGACGCGATGGTGGGCGCCGGTGTTGGTGGTCGCGGCGCTGGCGTCGTGGTC
AGCACTGTCAGTTGCGTGCCTCCACCGAAAACAGCGGCTGAACTATGCCAAATCATACAGTAATAATCGG
CCTCGTCCTCGGACCTGAGACCTGAGATGAGCAGCACACCCGCATTGGCGCTTGCGTCTTTAGATCCACT
AAACCTTGATGGAACTCCAGATCCCTGCTGCTTATCTGAGTCGCTCTTGTAATTGAGAAGGTATTGGGGA
GGAGAACCTGGTTTTTGCTGATACCAGTAGATCCTGTAAGGCCCTACATTGATTCCTGACCTCAGTGTAC
ACGTCAAAGAAGCGGAGGCACCGGGGCTTGCACTGAGGGAGGATGATTGCGTGAGAACAGGTTGGCTACC
CCCCCCTCCGGACCCGCCCCCACCGGAACCTCCACCGCCTGAGCCCAGGATCCCACTGGACACGGTGACG
GTTGTACCTTGTCCCCAAACGTCCATACCATAGTAGTAAGTCATCATACCCCGCGCACAATAGTAAACAG
CTGTGTCTTCGGGAGTTACACTATTAAGCTGAAGAGAGAACTGGTTTTTGGAAGTATCTGGATTTATAGA
CATCCTGCTTTTCACACTTACAGCATAATCATTATACCATTTACTGCGGTAGTATGTTCTACCGAGCCAT
TCCAACCCTCGACTGGGGGACTGCCTGATCCAATTCCATGTCGCGGAGTTACTACTCACTGAATCACCTG
ATATGGCACAGGTAAGACTAAGAGTCTGGGAAGGAGTGACCAGACCGGGGCCAGATTGTTGGAGTTGCAC
TTGCGGCCTGGCGGCGTGGAGCAGCAAGGCCAGCGGCAGGAGCAAGGCGGTCACTGGTAAGGCCTTATCG
TCATCGTCTTTGTAATCCATGGTGGCGACCGGTGGATCCCTCACGACACCTGAAATGGAAGAAAAAAACT
TTGAACCACTGTCTGA
Features (pLannotate 1.2.2; 22 found; start..end, strand, type, name):
      1..1133    -  promoter       EF-1α promoter: strong constitutive promoter for human elongation factor EF-1α
   1179..1403    -  polyA_signal   bGH poly(A) signal: bovine growth hormone polyadenylation signal
   1431..2150    -  CDS            EGFP: the original enhanced GFP (Yang et al., 1996) mammalian codon-optimized
   2214..2808    -  CDS            PuroR (fragment): puromycin N-acetyltransferase; pac from Streptomyces alboniger; confers resistance to puromycin
   2833..3332    -  promoter       PGK promoter: mouse phosphoglycerate kinase 1 promoter
   3769..3789    +  CDS            lacZα (fragment): LacZα fragment of β-galactosidase; lacZ fragment
   3848..3877    +  terminator     T3Te terminator: phage T3 early transcription terminator
   3899..4486    +  rep_origin     ori: high-copy-number ColE1/pMB1/pBR322/pUC origin of replication
   4498..4525    -  terminator     T7Te terminator: phage T7 early transcription terminator
   4549..4740    -  CDS            rop: Rop protein, which maintains plasmids at low copy number; rop
   4741..5601    -  CDS            AmpR: β-lactamase; bla; confers resistance to ampicillin, carbenicillin, and related antibiotics
   5602..5704    -  promoter       cat promoter: promoter of the E. coli cat gene encoding chloramphenicol acetyltransferase
   5705..5736    -  terminator     tonB terminator: bidirectional E. coli tonB-P14 transcription terminator
   5775..5812    +  rep_origin     RSF ori (fragment): Plasmids containing the RSF 1030 origin of replication can be propagated in E. coli cells that contain additional plasmids with compatible origins.
   6119..6187    +  CDS            large T antigen (fragment): large T antigen from SV40 (simian virus 40)
   6210..6291    +  polyA_signal   SV40 poly(A) signal: SV40 polyadenylation signal
   6325..6660    -  CDS            CD247 (fragment): CD3Z_HUMAN - Also known as CD3Z, T3Z, TCRZ. Experimental evidence at protein level: Swiss-Prot protein existence level 1. Part of the TCR-CD3 complex present on T-lymphocyte cell surface that plays an essential role in adaptive immune response. When antigen presenting cells (APCs) activate T-cell receptor (TCR), TCR- mediated signals are transmitted across the cell membrane by the CD3 chains CD3D, CD3E, CD3G and CD3Z. All CD3 chains contain immunoreceptor tyrosine-based activation motifs (ITAMs) in their cytoplasmic domain. Upon TCR engagement, these motifs become phosphorylated by Src family
   6661..6864    -  CDS            CD28 (fragment): CD28_HUMAN - Experimental evidence at protein level: Swiss-Prot protein existence level 1. Involved in T-cell activation, the induction of cell proliferation and cytokine production and promotion of T-cell survival. Enhances the production of IL4 and IL10 in T-cells in conjunction with TCR/CD3 ligation and CD40L costimulation (PubMed:8617933). Isoform 3 enhances CD40L-mediated activation of NF-kappa-B and kinases MAPK8 and PAK2 in T-cells (PubMed:15067037). From Homo sapiens (Human).
   7087..7347    -  CDS            IGLV5-48 (fragment): LV548_HUMAN - Experimental evidence at protein level: Swiss-Prot protein existence level 1. Probable non-functional open reading frame (ORF) of V region of the variable domain of immunoglobulin light chains (PubMed:24600447). Non-functional ORF generally cannot participate in the synthesis of a productive immunoglobulin chain due to altered V- (D)-J or switch recombination and/or splicing site (at mRNA level) and/or conserved amino acid change (protein level) (PubMed:9619395). Immunoglobulins, also known as antibodies, are membrane-bound or secreted glycoproteins produced by B lymphocytes. In
   7405..7770    -  CDS            HVM46_MOUSE (fragment): Experimental evidence at protein level: Swiss-Prot protein existence level 1. From Mus musculus (Mouse).
   7774..7833    -  CDS            CD8A (fragment): CD8A_HUMAN - Also known as MAL. Experimental evidence at protein level: Swiss-Prot protein existence level 1. Integral membrane glycoprotein that plays an essential role in the immune response and serves multiple functions in responses against both external and internal offenses. In T-cells, functions primarily as a coreceptor for MHC class I molecule:peptide complex. The antigens presented by class I peptides are derived from cytosolic proteins while class II derived from extracellular proteins. Interacts simultaneously with the T-cell receptor (TCR) and the MHC class I proteins presented by
   7890..167     -  intron         EF-1α intron A (across the origin): truncated intron upstream of the start codon of human EF-1α
