[The description below was written by a language model from this plasmid's Addgene catalogue record and pLannotate feature annotations shown in this document.]
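Description:
pQLL-Tc1-8B_DR-5 kb is a transposon donor plasmid built on the pQLL backbone and classed as a mammalian expression vector. It carries a synthetic cargo of about 5 kb intended to be mobilised by the Tc1-8B_DR transposase, which would have to be supplied from a separate source because no transposase gene appears in the annotation. It was deposited as part of a survey of DNA transposons tested for activity in human cells. The bacterial portion contains a ColE1/pUC-type origin alongside a rop gene, consistent with the low copy number recorded. It also carries an ampicillin resistance gene annotated as driven by a cat promoter, and these elements are insulated by short phage and tonB terminators. The transposon terminal repeats are not picked up by the automated feature table, so the exact cargo boundaries cannot be read from the record; unannotated stretches on either side of the bacterial backbone are the likely locations.

The annotated cargo consists of two mammalian expression units on the same strand. The EF-1α promoter with its intron A lies upstream of an open reading frame made up of a CD8A fragment at the 5′ end (possibly a signal peptide), mouse heavy-chain and light-chain variable-region fragments, and CD28 and CD3ζ (CD247) segments. This layout resembles a second-generation chimeric antigen receptor, although the catalogue entry does not name it or its target antigen. An SV40 polyadenylation signal sits next to this unit but is annotated on the opposite strand. The second unit uses a mouse PGK promoter to drive puromycin resistance followed by EGFP, with the short gap between them suggesting an unannotated linker, and ends in a bGH poly(A) signal. Together these markers allow drug selection and fluorescent scoring of cells that have stably integrated the cargo. The name suggests the plasmid serves to measure transposition at this particular cargo size.
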