Addgene plasmid #218308: pQLL-Tc1-8B_DR-5 kb
Purpose: Donor plasmid of Tc1-8B_DR Transposon with 5 kb cargo gene
Depositing lab: Haoyi Wang. Depositing organization: Institute of Zoology, Chinese Academy of Sciences. Publication: Heterologous survey of 130 DNA transposons in human cells highlights their functional divergence and expands the genome engineering toolbox. Zhang T, Tan S, Tang N, Li Y, Zhang C, Sun J, Guo Y, Gao H, Cai Y, Sun W, Wang C, Fu L, Ma H, Wu Y, Hu X, Zhang X, Gee P, Yan W, Zhao Y, Chen Q, Guo B, Wang H, Zhang YE. Cell. 2024 Jul 11;187(14):3741-3760.e30. doi: 10.1016/j.cell.2024.05.007. Epub 2024 Jun 5. PubMed 38843831.
Backbone
  Vector backbone: pQLL
  Vector type: Mammalian Expression
Growth in bacteria
  Bacterial resistance: Ampicillin, 100 μg/mL
  Growth temperature: 37°C
  Growth strain: DH5alpha
  Copy number: Low Copy
Gene/Insert
  Gene/Insert name: 5 kb cargo gene
  Species: Synthetic
  Cloning method: Restriction Enzyme; 5′ cloning site Unknown (unknown if destroyed); 3′ cloning site Unknown (unknown if destroyed)
Terms and licenses: Academic/Nonprofit Terms; Industry Terms: Not Available to Industry
How to cite: pQLL-Tc1-8B_DR-5 kb was a gift from Haoyi Wang (Addgene plasmid # 218308 ; http://n2t.net/addgene:218308 ; RRID:Addgene_218308)
